>Addgene plasmid #153602 | pGBW-m4252865 | addgene full sequence | sequence record 300312 | Ginkgo NGS Result
CACCATGATAGAACTATCGCTCATCGACTTTTATCTGTGCTTCTTGGCTTTCCTGCTTTTTCTGGTGCTC
ATTATGCTAATCATTTTTTGGTTCAGTCTGGAGTTACAAGATCATAATGAGACATGTCACGCCGAAAACC
TTTACTTTCAGTCGTACCCCTATGACGTACCAGATTATGCGTAAGCTAGCTTGACTGACTGAGATACAGC
GTACCTTCAGCTCACAGACATGATAAGATACATTGATGAGTTTGGACAAACCACAACTAGAATGCAGTGA
AAAAAATGCTTTATTTGTGAAATTTGTGATGCTATTGCTTTATTTGTAACCATTATAAGCTGCAATAAAC
AAGTTAACAACAACAATTGCATTCATTTTATGTTTCAGGTTCAGGGGGAGGTGTGGGAGGTTTTTTAAAG
CAAGTAAAACCTCTACAAATGTGGTATTGGCCCATCTCTATCGGTATCGTAGCATAACCCCTTGGGGCCT
CTAAACGGGTCTTGAGGGGTTTTTTGTGCCCCTCGGGCCGGATTGCTATCTACCGGCATTGGCGCAGAAA
AAAATGCCTGATGCGACGCTGCGCGTCTTATACTCCCACATATGCCAGATTCAGCAACGGATACGGCTTC
CCCAACTTGCCCACTTCCATACGTGTCCTCCTTACCAGAAATTTATCCTTAAGGTCGTCAGCTATCCTGC
AGGCGATCTCTCGATTTCGATCAAGACATTCCTTTAATGGTCTTTTCTGGACACCACTAGGGGTCAGAAG
TAGTTCATCAAACTTTCTTCCCTCCCTAATCTCATTGGTTACCTTGGGCTATCGAAACTTAATTAACCAG
TCAAGTCAGCTACTTGGCGAGATCGACTTGTCTGGGTTTCGACTACGCTCAGAATTGCGTCAGTCAAGTT
CGATCTGGTCCTTGCTATTGCACCCGTTCTCCGATTACGAGTTTCATTTAAATCATGTGAGCAAAAGGCC
AGCAAAAGGCCAGGAACCGTAAAAAGGCCGCGTTGCTGGCGTTTTTCCATAGGCTCCGCCCCCCTGACGA
GCATCACAAAAATCGACGCTCAAGTCAGAGGTGGCGAAACCCGACAGGACTATAAAGATACCAGGCGTTT
CCCCCTGGAAGCTCCCTCGTGCGCTCTCCTGTTCCGACCCTGCCGCTTACCGGATACCTGTCCGCCTTTC
TCCCTTCGGGAAGCGTGGCGCTTTCTCATAGCTCACGCTGTAGGTATCTCAGTTCGGTGTAGGTCGTTCG
CTCCAAGCTGGGCTGTGTGCACGAACCCCCCGTTCAGCCCGACCGCTGCGCCTTATCCGGTAACTATCGT
CTTGAGTCCAACCCGGTAAGACACGACTTATCGCCACTGGCAGCAGCCACTGGTAACAGGATTAGCAGAG
CGAGGTATGTAGGCGGTGCTACAGAGTTCTTGAAGTGGTGGCCTAACTACGGCTACACTAGAAGAACAGT
ATTTGGTATCTGCGCTCTGCTGAAGCCAGTTACCTTCGGAAAAAGAGTTGGTAGCTCTTGATCCGGCAAA
CAAACCACCGCTGGTAGCGGTGGTTTTTTTGTTTGCAAGCAGCAGATTACGCGCAGAAAAAAAGGATCTC
AAGAAGATCCTTTGATCTTTTCTACGGGGTCTGACGCTCAGTGGAACGAAAACTCACGTTAAGGGATTTT
GGTCATGAGATTATCAAAAAGGATCTTCACCTAGATCCTTTTAAATTAAAAATGAAGTTTTAAATCAATC
TAAAGTATATATGAGTAAACTTGGTCTGACAGTTACCAATGCTTAATCAGTGAGGCACCTATCTCAGCGA
TCTGTCTATTTCGTTCATCCATAGTTGCATTTAAATTTCCGAACTCTCCAAGGCCCTCGTCGGAAAATCT
TCAAACCTTTCGTCCGATCCATCTTGCAGGCTACCTCTCGAACGAACTATCGCAAGTCTCTTGGCCGGCC
TTGCGCCTTGGCTATTGCTTGGCAGCGCCTATCGCCAGGTATTACTCCAATCCCGAATATCCGAGATCGG
GATCACCCGAGAGAAGTTCAACCTACATCCTCAATCCCGATCTATCCGAGATCCGAGGAATATCGAAATC
GGGGCGCGCCTGGCCTCCGCGCCGGGTTTTGGCGCCTCCCGCGGGCGCCCCCCTCGTCACGGCGAGCGCT
GCCACGTCAGACGAAGGGCGCAGGAGCGTCCTGATCCTTCCGCCCGGACGCTCAGGACAGCGGCCCGCTG
CTCATAAGACTCGGCCTTAGAACCCCAGTATCAGCAGAAGGACATTTTAGGACGGGACTTGGGTGACTCT
AGGGCACTGGTTTTCTTTCCAGAGAGCGGAACAGGCGAGGAAAAGTAGTCCCTTCTCGGCGATTCTGCGG
AGGGATCTCCGTGGGGCGGTGAACGCCGATGATTATATAAGGACGCGCCGGGTGTGGCACAGCTAGTTCC
GTCGCAGCCGGGATTTGGGTCGCGGTTCTTGTTTGTGGATCGCTGTGATCGTCACTTGGTGAGTAGCGGG
CTGCTGGGCTGGCCGGGGCTTTCGTGGCCGCCGGGCCGCTCGGTGGGACGGAAGCGTGTGGAGAGACCGC
CAAGGGCTGTAGTCTGGGTCCGCGAGCAAGGTTGCCCTGAACTGGGGGTTGGGGGGAGCGCAGCAAAATG
GCGGCTGTTCCCGAGTCTTGAATGGAAGACGCTTGTGAGGCGGGCTGTGAGGTCGTTGAAACAAGGTGGG
GGGCATGGTGGGCGGCAAGAACCCAAGGTCTTGAGCCCTTCGCTAATGCGGGAAAGCTCTTATTCGGGTG
AGATGGGCTGGGCACCATCTGGGGACCCTGACGTGAAGTTTGTCACTGACTGGAGAACTCGGTTTGTCGT
CTGTTGCGGGGGCGGCAGTTATGGCGGTGCCGTTGGGCAGTGCACCCGTACCTTTGGGAGCGCGCGCCCT
CGTCGTGTCGTGACGTCACCCGTTCTGTTGGCTTATAATGCAGGGTGGGGCCACCAGCCGGTAGGTGTGC
GGTAGGCTTTTCTCCGTCGCAGGACGCAGGGTTCGGGCCTAGGGTAGGCTCTCCTGAATCGACAGGCGCC
GGACCTCTGGTGAGGGGAGGGATAAGTGAGGCGTCAGTTTCTTTGGTCGGTTTTATGTACCTATCTTCTT
AAGTAGCTGAAGCTCCGGTTTTGAACTATGCGCTCGGGGTTGGCGAGTGTGTTTTGTGAAGTTTTTTAGG
CACCTTTTGAAATGTAATCATTTGGGTCAATATGTAATTTTCAGTGTTAGACTTGTAAATTGTCCGCTAA
ATTCTGGCCGTTTTTGGCTTTTTTGTTAGACAACATGACCGAGTACAAGCCCACGGTGCGCCTCGCCACC
CGCGACGACGTCCCCAGGGCCGTACGCACCCTCGCCGCCGCGTTCGCCGACTACCCCGCCACGCGCCACA
CCGTCGATCCGGACCGCCACATCGAGCGGGTCACCGAGCTGCAAGAACTCTTCCTCACGCGCGTCGGGCT
CGACATCGGCAAGGTGTGGGTCGCGGACGACGGCGCCGCGGTGGCGGTCTGGACCACGCCGGAGAGCGTC
GAAGCGGGGGCGGTGTTCGCCGAGATCGGCCCGCGCATGGCCGAGTTGAGCGGTTCCCGGCTGGCCGCGC
AGCAACAGATGGAGGGCCTCCTGGCGCCGCACCGGCCCAAGGAGCCCGCGTGGTTCCTGGCCACCGTCGG
CGTCTCGCCCGACCACCAGGGCAAGGGTCTGGGCAGCGCCGTCGTGCTCCCCGGAGTGGAGGCCGCCGAG
CGCGCCGGGGTGCCCGCCTTCCTGGAGACCTCCGCGCCCCGCAACCTCCCCTTCTACGAGCGGCTCGGCT
TCACCGTCACCGCCGACGTCGAGGTGCCCGAAGGACCGCGCACCTGGTGCATGACCCGCAAGCCCGGTGC
CTAGGCTAGTATGTAAGCCTAGTCTTAGATAATAAAATCGCTATCCATCGAAGATGGATGTGTGTTGGTT
TTTTGTGTGTGTAACGCTAGGCGCGCCTGGTGTACCGAGAACGATCCTCTCAGTGCGAGTCTCGACGATC
CATATCGTTGCTTGGCAGTCAGCCAGTCGGAATCCAGCTTGGGACCCAGGAAGTCCAATCGTCAGATATT
GTACTCAAGCCTGGTCACGGCAGCGTACCGATCTGTTTAAACCTAGATATTGATAGTCTGATCGGTCAAC
GTATAATCGAGTCCTAGCTTTTGCAAACATCTATCAAGAGACAGGATCAGCAGGAGGCTTTCGCATGAGT
ATTCAACATTTCCGTGTCGCCCTTATTCCCTTTTTTGCGGCATTTTGCCTTCCTGTTTTTGCTCACCCAG
AAACGCTGGTGAAAGTAAAAGATGCTGAAGATCAGTTGGGTGCGCGAGTGGGTTACATCGAACTGGATCT
CAACAGCGGTAAGATCCTTGAGAGTTTTCGCCCCGAAGAACGCTTTCCAATGATGAGCACTTTTAAAGTT
CTGCTATGTGGCGCGGTATTATCCCGTATTGACGCCGGGCAAGAGCAACTCGGTCGCCGCATACACTATT
CTCAGAATGACTTGGTTGAGTATTCACCAGTCACAGAAAAGCATCTTACGGATGGCATGACAGTAAGAGA
ATTATGCAGTGCTGCCATAACCATGAGTGATAACACTGCGGCCAACTTACTTCTGACAACGATTGGAGGA
CCGAAGGAGCTAACCGCTTTTTTGCACAACATGGGGGATCATGTAACTCGCCTTGATCGTTGGGAACCGG
AGCTGAATGAAGCCATACCAAACGACGAGCGTGACACCACGATGCCTGTAGCAATGGCAACAACCTTGCG
TAAACTATTAACTGGCGAACTACTTACTCTAGCTTCCCGGCAACAGTTGATAGACTGGATGGAGGCGGAT
AAAGTTGCAGGACCACTTCTGCGCTCGGCCCTTCCGGCTGGCTGGTTTATTGCTGATAAATCTGGAGCCG
GTGAGCGTGGGTCTCGCGGTATCATTGCAGCACTGGGGCCAGATGGTAAGCCCTCCCGTATCGTAGTTAT
CTACACGACGGGGAGTCAGGCAACTATGGATGAACGAAATAGACAGATCGCTGAGATAGGTGCCTCACTG
ATTAAGCATTGGTAACCGATTCTAGGTGCATTGGCGCAGAAAAAAATGCCTGATGCGACGCTGCGCGTCT
TATACTCCCACATATGCCAGATTCAGCAACGGATACGGCTTCCCCAACTTGCCCACTTCCATACGTGTCC
TCCTTACCAGAAATTTATCCTTAAGATCCCGAATCGTTTAAACTCGACTCTGGCTCTATCGAATCTCCGT
CGTTTCGAGCTTACGCGAACAGCCGTGGCGCTCATTTGCTCGTCGGGCATCGAATCTCGTCAGCTATCGT
CAGCTTACCTTTTTGGCAGCGATCGCGGCTCCCGACATCTTGGACCATTAGCTCCACAGGTATCTTCTTC
CCTCTAGTGGTCATAACAGCAGCTTCAGCTACCTCTCAATTCAAAAAACCCCTCAAGACCCGTTTAGAGG
CCCCAAGGGGTTATGCTATCAATCGTTGCGTTACACACACAAAAAACCAACACACATCCATCTTCGATGG
ATAGCGATTTTATTATCTAACTGCTGATCGAGTGTAGCCAGATCTAGTAATCAATTACGGGGTCATTAGT
TCATAGCCCATATATGGAGTTCCGCGTTACATAACTTACGGTAAATGGCCCGCCTGGCTGACCGCCCAAC
GACCCCCGCCCATTGACGTCAATAATGACGTATGTTCCCATAGTAACGCCAATAGGGACTTTCCATTGAC
GTCAATGGGTGGAGTATTTACGGTAAACTGCCCACTTGGCAGTACATCAAGTGTATCATATGCCAAGTAC
GCCCCCTATTGACGTCAATGACGGTAAATGGCCCGCCTGGCATTATGCCCAGTACATGACCTTATGGGAC
TTTCCTACTTGGCAGTACATCTACGTATTAGTCATCGCTATTACCATGCTGATGCGGTTTTGGCAGTACA
TCAATGGGCGTGGATAGCGGTTTGACTCACGGGGATTTCCAAGTCTCCACCCCATTGACGTCAATGGGAG
TTTGTTTTGGCACCAAAATCAACGGGACTTTCCAAAATGTCGTAACAACTCCGCCCCATTGACGCAAATG
GGCGGTAGGCGTGTACGGTGGGAGGTCTATATAAGCAGAGCTGGTTTAGTGAACCGTCAGATCAGATCTT
TGTCGATCCTACCATCCACTCGACACACCCGCCAGCGGCCGC
Features (pLannotate 1.2.2; 19 found; start..end, strand, type, name):
      5..133     +  CDS            NS7B_SARS2: Experimental evidence at protein level: Swiss-Prot protein existence level 1. From Severe acute respiratory syndrome coronavirus 2 (2019-nCoV) (SARS-CoV-2).
    234..355     -  polyA_signal   SV40 poly(A) signal: SV40 polyadenylation signal
    378..447     -  CDS            large T antigen (fragment): large T antigen from SV40 (simian virus 40)
    470..516     +  terminator     T7 terminator: transcription terminator for bacteriophage T7 RNA polymerase
    546..682     +  terminator     rrnG terminator: transcription terminator from the E. coli ribosomal RNA rrnG operon (Albrechtsen et al., 1991)
    727..798     +  misc_feature   3' β-globin insulator: insulator downstream of the human β-globin locus (Farrell et al., 2002)
   1024..1612    -  rep_origin     ori: high-copy-number ColE1/pMB1/pBR322/pUC origin of replication
   1784..1848    -  CDS            bla(M) (fragment): β-lactamase lacking the signal sequence; bla(M); allows cytosolic expression of β-lactamase
   2112..3321    +  promoter       UbC promoter: human ubiquitin C promoter
   3325..3922    +  CDS            PuroR (fragment): puromycin N-acetyltransferase; pac from Streptomyces; confers resistance to puromycin
   3951..3999    +  polyA_signal   poly(A) signal: synthetic polyadenylation signal
   4265..5125    +  CDS            AmpR: β-lactamase; bla; confers resistance to ampicillin, carbenicillin, and related antibiotics
   5138..5274    +  terminator     rrnG terminator: transcription terminator from the E. coli ribosomal RNA rrnG operon (Albrechtsen et al., 1991)
   5426..5497    +  misc_feature   5' β-globin insulator: insulator upstream of the human β-globin locus (Farrell et al., 2002)
   5502..5548    -  terminator     T7 terminator: transcription terminator for bacteriophage T7 RNA polymerase
   5566..5614    -  polyA_signal   poly(A) signal: synthetic polyadenylation signal
   5695..5998    +  enhancer       CMV enhancer: human cytomegalovirus immediate early enhancer
   6071..6088    -  promoter       CMV promoter (fragment): human cytomegalovirus (CMV) immediate early promoter
   6151..6202    +  promoter       CMVd2 promoter: truncated human cytomegalovirus (CMV) immediate early promoter that yields moderately reduced expression relative to the full-length promoter
