[The description below was written by a language model from this plasmid's Addgene catalogue record and pLannotate feature annotations shown in this document.]
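Description:
pGBW-m4252865 is a mammalian expression plasmid for the SARS-CoV-2 accessory protein ORF7b, built on a pTwist_CMV_Puro_6 backbone from which an AarI site has been removed. It is maintained in E. coli as a high-copy plasmid through a ColE1/pUC-type origin and selected with ampicillin via a full-length β-lactamase gene. A short additional bla fragment annotated near the origin appears to be a backbone remnant rather than a functional marker.

The wild-type ORF7b coding sequence sits directly downstream of the human cytomegalovirus immediate-early enhancer and promoter, the latter annotated partly as a truncated CMV form. The circular sequence is numbered so that the promoter lies at the end of the record and the insert at its start. According to the catalogue entry, the backbone supplies a C-terminal TEV protease cleavage site followed by an HA epitope, which would allow immunodetection or pull-down of the small viral protein and optional removal of the tag. These tag elements are not individually annotated in the feature table. The region following the insert carries an SV40 polyadenylation signal, annotated on the reverse strand.

A separate cassette uses the human ubiquitin C promoter to drive puromycin N-acetyltransferase with a synthetic poly(A) signal, permitting puromycin selection of transfected or stably expressing cells. Bacterial T7 and rrnG terminators and short β-globin insulator elements flank the units, presumably to limit transcriptional read-through and interference between them. The plasmid is suited to transient or stable expression of tagged ORF7b in mammalian cells, for example to study its localisation, interactions or function.
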