Addgene plasmid #153602: pGBW-m4252865
Purpose: Mammalian expression plasmid for SARS-CoV-2 ORF7b
Depositing lab: Ginkgo Bioworks & Benjie Chen. Depositing organization: Ginkgo Bioworks.
Backbone
  Vector backbone: pTwist_CMV_Puro_6 with AarI site removed
  Backbone size w/o insert (bp): 6080
  Vector type: Mammalian Expression
  Selectable markers: Puromycin
Growth in bacteria
  Bacterial resistance: Ampicillin, 100 μg/mL
  Growth temperature: 37°C
  Growth strain: DH5alpha
  Copy number: High Copy
Gene/Insert
  Gene/Insert name: SARS-CoV-2 ORF7b
  Species: Severe acute respiratory syndrome coronavirus 2
  Insert size (bp): 125
  Mutation: wt
  Entrez Gene: ORF7b (a.k.a. GU280_gp08)
  Promoter: CMV
  Tag / fusion protein: Cleavable TEV;HA (C terminal on backbone)
  Cloning method: Unknown
Resource information
  A portion of this plasmid was derived from a plasmid made by: GinkgoBioworks
Depositor comments: NCBI reference sequence: 43740574
How to cite: pGBW-m4252865 was a gift from Ginkgo Bioworks & Benjie Chen (Addgene plasmid # 153602 ; http://n2t.net/addgene:153602 ; RRID:Addgene_153602)
